Addgene plasmid #132098: pDONR221_SLC35E1
Purpose: Gateway entry clone with codon-optimized ORF sequence for subcloning into custom expression vectors
Depositing lab: RESOLUTE Consortium & Giulio Superti-Furga. Depositing organization: CeMM Research Center for Molecular Medicine. Publication: The RESOLUTE consortium: unlocking SLC transporters for drug discovery. Superti-Furga G, Lackner D, Wiedmer T, Ingles-Prieto A, Barbosa B, Girardi E, Goldmann U, Gurtl B, Klavins K, Klimek C, Lindinger S, Lineiro-Retes E, Muller AC, Onstein S, Redinger G, Reil D, Sedlyarov V, Wolf G, Crawford M, Everley R, ... Steppan CM. Nat Rev Drug Discov. 2020 Jul;19(7):429-430. doi: 10.1038/d41573-020-00056-6. PubMed 32265506.
Backbone
  Vector backbone: pDONR221
  Backbone manufacturer: Thermo Fisher Scientific
  Backbone size w/o insert (bp): 2550
  Vector type: Mammalian Expression
Growth in bacteria
  Bacterial resistance: Kanamycin, 50 μg/mL
  Growth temperature: 37°C
  Growth strain: Stbl3
  Copy number: High Copy
Gene/Insert
  Gene/Insert name: SLC35E1 (alt name: FLJ14251)
  Species: H. sapiens (human)
  Insert size (bp): 1230
  Entrez Gene: SLC35E1
  Cloning method: Gateway Cloning
  Sequencing primers: 5′ M13-fwd; 3′ M13-rev
Terms and licenses: Academic/Nonprofit Terms; Industry Terms
Depositor comments: For more information on the full Resolute plasmid collection, please see www.addgene.org/depositor-collections/re-solute/. Please provide your feedback on this plasmid to the RESOLUTE consortium by filling out their RESOLUTE repository feedback form: https://forms.office.com/Pages/ResponsePage.aspx?id=0e05yklzmkS7rjFGQL4N7z4feCLQvEJAmVcOCM_u885UN1JJRko0Ukg4TVQwNTZLOUxPQVJWT1NHUCQlQCN0PWcu
How to cite: pDONR221_SLC35E1 was a gift from RESOLUTE Consortium & Giulio Superti-Furga (Addgene plasmid # 132098 ; http://n2t.net/addgene:132098 ; RRID:Addgene_132098)
