[The description below was written by a language model from this plasmid's Addgene catalogue record and pLannotate feature annotations shown in this document.]
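Description:
pDONR221_SLC35E1 is a Gateway entry clone built on the pDONR221 backbone and carrying a codon-optimized open reading frame for human SLC35E1 (also listed as FLJ14251), a member of the solute carrier family annotated as a putative transporter. The sequenced plasmid is about 3.8 kb, consistent with a roughly 2.5 kb backbone plus the 1,230 bp insert. It is maintained in E. coli through a high-copy ColE1/pUC-type origin of replication and selected with kanamycin via the aminoglycoside phosphotransferase (KanR) gene.

The SLC35E1 coding sequence sits between attL1 and attL2 recombination sites, the arrangement produced when an ORF is recombined into a pDONR vector. These sites allow directional, in-frame transfer of the ORF into any attR-containing destination vector by an LR Clonase reaction. Upstream of the cassette lie the rrnB T1 and T2 transcription terminators, which insulate the insert from read-through transcription in bacteria and so limit unwanted expression of the cloned gene. A T7 promoter lies just beyond attL2, oriented back toward the insert. The short lacI and lacZα fragments are backbone remnants rather than functional genes, and M13 forward and reverse priming sites flanking the cassette are listed for sequence verification.

Although the catalogue lists the vector type as mammalian expression, the feature table shows no eukaryotic promoter or polyadenylation signal, so the plasmid is a shuttle intermediate rather than an expression construct in its own right. It belongs to a consortium collection of SLC transporter clones and is intended for subcloning the ORF into custom expression vectors for studying transporter function.
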