Features (pLannotate 1.2.2; 10 found; start..end, strand, type, name):
    121..213     +  CDS            lacI (fragment): lac repressor; lacI; The lac repressor binds to the lac operator to inhibit transcription in E. coli. This inhibition can be relieved by adding lactose or isopropyl-β-D-thiogalactopyranoside (IPTG).
    268..295     -  terminator     rrnB T2 terminator: transcription terminator T2 from the E. coli rrnB gene
    427..470     +  terminator     rrnB T1 terminator: Escherichia coli rrnB; transcription terminator T1 from the E. coli rrnB gene
    517..553     -  CDS            lacZα (fragment): LacZα fragment of β-galactosidase; lacZ fragment
    569..668     +  protein_bind   attL1: mutant version of attL; recombination site for the Gateway® LR reaction LR Clonase™
    674..1903    +  CDS            SLC35E1: S35E1_HUMAN - Experimental evidence at protein level: Swiss-Prot protein existence level 1. Putative transporter. From Homo sapiens (Human).
   1905..2004    -  protein_bind   attL2: mutant version of attL; recombination site for the Gateway® LR reaction LR Clonase™
   2022..2040    -  promoter       T7 promoter: promoter for bacteriophage T7 RNA polymerase
   2174..2983    +  CDS            KanR: aminoglycoside phosphotransferase; aph(3')-Ia; confers resistance to kanamycin in bacteria or G418 (Geneticin®) in eukaryotes
   3130..3718    +  rep_origin     ori: high-copy-number ColE1/pMB1/pBR322/pUC origin of replication
>Addgene plasmid #132098 | pDONR221_SLC35E1 | addgene full sequence | sequence record 265192 | Addgene NGS Result
CTTTCCTGCGTTATCCCCTGATTCTGTGGATAACCGTATTACCGCCTTTGAGTGAGCTGATACCGCTCGC
CGCAGCCGAACGACCGAGCGCAGCGAGTCAGTGAGCGAGGAAGCGGAAGAGCGCCCAATACGCAAACCGC
CTCTCCCCGCGCGTTGGCCGATTCATTAATGCAGCTGGCACGACAGGTTTCCCGACTGGAAAGCGGGCAG
TGAGCGCAACGCAATTAATACGCGTACCGCTAGCCAGGAAGAGTTTGTAGAAACGCAAAAAGGCCATCCG
TCAGGATGGCCTTCTGCTTAGTTTGATGCCTGGCAGTTTATGGCGGGCGTCCTGCCCGCCACCCTCCGGG
CCGTTGCTTCACAACGTTCAAATCCGCTCCCGGCGGATTTGTCCTACTCAGGAGAGCGTTCACCGACAAA
CAACAGATAAAACGAAAGGCCCAGTCTTCCGACTGAGCCTTTCGTTTTATTTGATGCCTGGCAGTTCCCT
ACTCTCGCGTTAACGCTAGCATGGATGTTTTCCCAGTCACGACGTTGTAAAACGACGGCCAGTCTTAAGC
TCGGGCCCCAAATAATGATTTTATTTTGACTGATAGTGACCTGTTCGTTGCAACACATTGATGAGCAATG
CTTTTTTATAATGCCAACTTTGTACAAAAAAGCAGGCTCCACCATGGCAGCAGCAGCAGTGGGAGCAGGA
CACGGCGCCGGCGGCCCTGGCGCCGCCAGCTCCTCTGGCGGCGCCAGGGAGGGCGCCCGCGTGGCCGCCC
TGTGCCTGCTGTGGTACGCACTGAGCGCCGGAGGCAACGTGGTGAACAAAGTGATCCTGAGCGCCTTCCC
ATTTCCCGTGACCGTGTCCCTGTGCCACATCCTGGCCCTGTGCGCCGGCCTGCCCCCTCTGCTGAGGGCA
TGGAGGGTGCCACCAGCACCTCCAGTGTCTGGACCTGGACCAAGCCCACACCCTAGCTCCGGACCACTGC
TGCCACCTCGGTTCTACCCTAGATATGTGCTGCCACTGGCCTTCGGCAAGTACTTTGCCAGCGTGTCCGC
CCACGTGTCTATCTGGAAGGTGCCCGTGAGCTATGCCCACACCGTGAAGGCCACAATGCCTATCTGGGTG
GTGCTGCTGAGCCGGATCATCATGAAGGAGAAGCAGTCCACCAAGGTGTACCTGTCTCTGATCCCCATCA
TCAGCGGCGTGCTGCTGGCAACCGTGACAGAGCTGTCCTTTGACATGTGGGGACTGGTGTCTGCCCTGGC
AGCCACACTGTGCTTCTCCCTGCAGAACATCTTTTCTAAGAAGGTGCTGCGGGATTCCAGAATCCACCAC
CTGAGGCTGCTGAATATCCTGGGCTGTCACGCCGTGTTCTTTATGATCCCAACCTGGGTGCTGGTGGACC
TGTCCGCCTTCCTGGTGTCTAGCGATCTGACCTACGTGTATCAGTGGCCCTGGACACTGCTGCTGCTGGC
CGTGTCTGGCTTCTGTAACTTTGCCCAGAATGTGATCGCCTTTAGCATCCTGAACCTGGTGTCCCCTCTG
TCTTATAGCGTGGCCAATGCCACCAAGCGGATCATGGTCATCACAGTGTCTCTGATCATGCTGAGAAACC
CAGTGACCAGCACAAATGTGCTGGGCATGATGACCGCCATCCTGGGCGTGTTCCTGTACAACAAGACAAA
GTATGACGCCAATCAGCAGGCCAGGAAGCACCTGCTGCCCGTGACCACAGCCGATCTGTCCTCTAAGGAG
CGGCACAGATCCCCACTGGAGAAGCCCCACAACGGCCTGCTGTTCCCCCAGCACGGCGACTACCAGTATG
GCCGCAACAATATCCTGACAGATCACTTTCAGTACAGCAGGCAGTCCTACCCTAACTCCTATTCTCTGAA
TCGCTATGACGTGGACCCAGCTTTCTTGTACAAAGTTGGCATTATAAGAAAGCATTGCTTATCAATTTGT
TGCAACGAACAGGTCACTATCAGTCAAAATAAAATCATTATTTGCCATCCAGCTGATATCCCCTATAGTG
AGTCGTATTACATGGTCATAGCTGTTTCCTGGCAGCTCTGGCCCGTGTCTCAAAATCTCTGATGTTACAT
TGCACAAGATAAAAATATATCATCATGAACAATAAAACTGTCTGCTTACATAAACAGTAATACAAGGGGT
GTTATGAGCCATATTCAACGGGAAACGTCGAGGCCGCGATTAAATTCCAACATGGATGCTGATTTATATG
GGTATAAATGGGCTCGCGATAATGTCGGGCAATCAGGTGCGACAATCTATCGCTTGTATGGGAAGCCCGA
TGCGCCAGAGTTGTTTCTGAAACATGGCAAAGGTAGCGTTGCCAATGATGTTACAGATGAGATGGTCAGA
CTAAACTGGCTGACGGAATTTATGCCTCTTCCGACCATCAAGCATTTTATCCGTACTCCTGATGATGCAT
GGTTACTCACCACTGCGATCCCCGGAAAAACAGCATTCCAGGTATTAGAAGAATATCCTGATTCAGGTGA
AAATATTGTTGATGCGCTGGCAGTGTTCCTGCGCCGGTTGCATTCGATTCCTGTTTGTAATTGTCCTTTT
AACAGCGATCGCGTATTTCGTCTCGCTCAGGCGCAATCACGAATGAATAACGGTTTGGTTGATGCGAGTG
ATTTTGATGACGAGCGTAATGGCTGGCCTGTTGAACAAGTCTGGAAAGAAATGCATAAACTTTTGCCATT
CTCACCGGATTCAGTCGTCACTCATGGTGATTTCTCACTTGATAACCTTATTTTTGACGAGGGGAAATTA
ATAGGTTGTATTGATGTTGGACGAGTCGGAATCGCAGACCGATACCAGGATCTTGCCATCCTATGGAACT
GCCTCGGTGAGTTTTCTCCTTCATTACAGAAACGGCTTTTTCAAAAATATGGTATTGATAATCCTGATAT
GAATAAATTGCAGTTTCATTTGATGCTCGATGAGTTTTTCTAATCAGAATTGGTTAATTGGTTGTAACAC
TGGCAGAGCATTACGCTGACTTGACGGGACGGCGCAAGCTCATGACCAAAATCCCTTAACGTGAGTTACG
CGTCGTTCCACTGAGCGTCAGACCCCGTAGAAAAGATCAAAGGATCTTCTTGAGATCCTTTTTTTCTGCG
CGTAATCTGCTGCTTGCAAACAAAAAAACCACCGCTACCAGCGGTGGTTTGTTTGCCGGATCAAGAGCTA
CCAACTCTTTTTCCGAAGGTAACTGGCTTCAGCAGAGCGCAGATACCAAATACTGTTCTTCTAGTGTAGC
CGTAGTTAGGCCACCACTTCAAGAACTCTGTAGCACCGCCTACATACCTCGCTCTGCTAATCCTGTTACC
AGTGGCTGCTGCCAGTGGCGATAAGTCGTGTCTTACCGGGTTGGACTCAAGACGATAGTTACCGGATAAG
GCGCAGCGGTCGGGCTGAACGGGGGGTTCGTGCACACAGCCCAGCTTGGAGCGAACGACCTACACCGAAC
TGAGATACCTACAGCGTGAGCTATGAGAAAGCGCCACGCTTCCCGAAGGGAGAAAGGCGGACAGGTATCC
GGTAAGCGGCAGGGTCGGAACAGGAGAGCGCACGAGGGAGCTTCCAGGGGGAAACGCCTGGTATCTTTAT
AGTCCTGTCGGGTTTCGCCACCTCTGACTTGAGCGTCGATTTTTGTGATGCTCGTCAGGGGGGCGGAGCC
TATGGAAAAACGCCAGCAACGCGGCCTTTTTACGGTTCCTGGCCTTTTGCTGGCCTTTTGCTCACATGTT
