>Addgene plasmid #132098 | pDONR221_SLC35E1 | depositor partial sequence | sequence record 253596 | Codon-optimized ORF of SLC35E1
ATGGCAGCAGCAGCAGTGGGAGCAGGACACGGCGCCGGCGGCCCTGGCGCCGCCAGCTCCTCTGGCGGCG
CCAGGGAGGGCGCCCGCGTGGCCGCCCTGTGCCTGCTGTGGTACGCACTGAGCGCCGGAGGCAACGTGGT
GAACAAAGTGATCCTGAGCGCCTTCCCATTTCCCGTGACCGTGTCCCTGTGCCACATCCTGGCCCTGTGC
GCCGGCCTGCCCCCTCTGCTGAGGGCATGGAGGGTGCCACCAGCACCTCCAGTGTCTGGACCTGGACCAA
GCCCACACCCTAGCTCCGGACCACTGCTGCCACCTCGGTTCTACCCTAGATATGTGCTGCCACTGGCCTT
CGGCAAGTACTTTGCCAGCGTGTCCGCCCACGTGTCTATCTGGAAGGTGCCCGTGAGCTATGCCCACACC
GTGAAGGCCACAATGCCTATCTGGGTGGTGCTGCTGAGCCGGATCATCATGAAGGAGAAGCAGTCCACCA
AGGTGTACCTGTCTCTGATCCCCATCATCAGCGGCGTGCTGCTGGCAACCGTGACAGAGCTGTCCTTTGA
CATGTGGGGACTGGTGTCTGCCCTGGCAGCCACACTGTGCTTCTCCCTGCAGAACATCTTTTCTAAGAAG
GTGCTGCGGGATTCCAGAATCCACCACCTGAGGCTGCTGAATATCCTGGGCTGTCACGCCGTGTTCTTTA
TGATCCCAACCTGGGTGCTGGTGGACCTGTCCGCCTTCCTGGTGTCTAGCGATCTGACCTACGTGTATCA
GTGGCCCTGGACACTGCTGCTGCTGGCCGTGTCTGGCTTCTGTAACTTTGCCCAGAATGTGATCGCCTTT
AGCATCCTGAACCTGGTGTCCCCTCTGTCTTATAGCGTGGCCAATGCCACCAAGCGGATCATGGTCATCA
CAGTGTCTCTGATCATGCTGAGAAACCCAGTGACCAGCACAAATGTGCTGGGCATGATGACCGCCATCCT
GGGCGTGTTCCTGTACAACAAGACAAAGTATGACGCCAATCAGCAGGCCAGGAAGCACCTGCTGCCCGTG
ACCACAGCCGATCTGTCCTCTAAGGAGCGGCACAGATCCCCACTGGAGAAGCCCCACAACGGCCTGCTGT
TCCCCCAGCACGGCGACTACCAGTATGGCCGCAACAATATCCTGACAGATCACTTTCAGTACAGCAGGCA
GTCCTACCCTAACTCCTATTCTCTGAATCGCTATGACGTG
